Addgene plasmid #134749: pG3H-U3Ub
Purpose: pGreen3 CRISPR/Cas9
Depositing lab: Qi-Jun Chen. Depositing organization: China Agricultural University. Publication: A Novel Ternary Vector System United with Morphogenic Genes Enhances CRISPR/Cas Delivery in Maize. Zhang Q, Zhang Y, Lu MH, Chai YP, Jiang YY, Zhou Y, Wang XC, Chen QJ. Plant Physiol. 2019 Sep 26. pii: pp.19.00767. doi: 10.1104/pp.19.00767. PubMed 31558579.
Backbone
  Vector backbone: pGreen3
  Vector type: CRISPR
Growth in bacteria
  Bacterial resistance: Ampicillin and Kanamycin, 100 & 50 μg/mL
  Growth temperature: 37°C
  Growth strain: DH5alpha
  Copy number: High Copy
Gene/Insert
  Gene/Insert name: CRISPR/Cas9
  gRNA/shRNA sequence: scaffold: gttttagagctagaaatagcaagttaaaataaggctagtccgttatcaacttgaaaaagtggcaccgagtcggtgc
  Species: Synthetic
  Promoter: gRNA- OsU3, zCas9-Ubi1
  Cloning method: Restriction Enzyme; 5′ cloning site Unknown (unknown if destroyed)
Terms and licenses: Academic/Nonprofit Terms; Industry Terms: Not Available to Industry
How to cite: pG3H-U3Ub was a gift from Qi-Jun Chen (Addgene plasmid # 134749 ; http://n2t.net/addgene:134749 ; RRID:Addgene_134749)
