[The description below was written by a language model from this plasmid's Addgene catalogue record and pLannotate feature annotations shown in this document.]
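Description:
pG3H-U3Ub is a plant CRISPR/Cas9 binary vector of about 14.35 kb built on the pGreen3 backbone, made for T-DNA delivery of genome-editing components into plants. The associated publication concerns a ternary vector system for CRISPR/Cas delivery in maize. In E. coli it is maintained at high copy from a ColE1/pUC-type origin. The backbone, outside the T-DNA borders, also carries a kanamycin resistance gene (aph(3')-Ia), rrnB terminators and a second replication element that the automated annotation labels oriV. The record does not state what role this second element plays in Agrobacterium. Two sequence records are available, one from the depositor and one from repository sequencing. They differ by a single nucleotide in length and in their start coordinate, but list the same features in the same order.

Three units lie between the nopaline-type right and left border repeats. The first is a guide RNA cassette in which the rice OsU3 snRNA promoter is separated from the S. pyogenes gRNA scaffold by an ampicillin resistance gene with its own promoter. This explains the dual ampicillin and kanamycin selection listed for the plasmid. The position of the AmpR gene suggests that it acts as a placeholder, to be replaced when a target-specific spacer is cloned in, although the record does not describe the cloning scheme. The second unit is Cas9, listed as zCas9, with an N-terminal FLAG-tag fragment. It is driven by the maize polyubiquitin (Ubi1) promoter and terminated by the pea rbcS-E9 terminator. The third unit is a hygromycin phosphotransferase gene under an enhanced CaMV 35S promoter with the CaMV poly(A) signal, which allows selection of transformed plant tissue. Residual lac promoter/operator, lacI and lacZα fragments are cloning remnants. No specific target guide is recorded, so the plasmid serves as an empty recipient vector for user-designed guides.
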