Features (pLannotate 1.2.2; 23 found; start..end, strand, type, name):
      1..25      -  misc_feature   RB T-DNA repeat: right border repeat from nopaline C58 T-DNA
     91..245     -  CDS            lacZα (fragment): LacZα fragment of β-galactosidase; lacZ fragment
    311..690     +  promoter       OsU3 promoter: Oryza sativa (rice) snRNA U3 promoter
    713..817     +  promoter       AmpR promoter: bla
    818..1678    +  CDS            AmpR: β-lactamase; bla; confers resistance to ampicillin, carbenicillin, and related antibiotics
   1827..1902    +  misc_RNA       gRNA scaffold: guide RNA scaffold for the Streptococcus pyogenes CRISPR/Cas9 system
   1968..3960    +  promoter       Ubi promoter: maize polyubiquitin gene promoter
   4021..4040    +  CDS            2xFLAG (fragment): two tandem FLAG® epitope tags
   4096..8196    +  CDS            cas9: CAS9_STRP1 - Also known as csn1 From Streptococcus pyogenes serotype M1.
   8254..8886    +  terminator     E9 terminator: terminator and polyadenylation signal from the pea rbcS-E9 gene
   8923..8945    -  protein_bind   lac operator (fragment): The lac repressor binds to the lac operator to inhibit transcription in E. coli. This inhibition can be relieved by adding lactose or isopropyl-β-D-thiogalactopyranoside (IPTG). lac repressor encoded by lacI
   8949..8979    -  promoter       lac promoter: promoter for the E. coli lac operon
   8994..9015    -  protein_bind   CAP binding site: CAP binding activates transcription in the presence of cAMP. E. coli catabolite activator protein
   9028..9116    -  CDS            lacI (fragment): lac repressor; lacI; The lac repressor binds to the lac operator to inhibit transcription in E. coli. This inhibition can be relieved by adding lactose or isopropyl-β-D-thiogalactopyranoside (IPTG).
   9206..9883    +  promoter       CaMV 35S promoter (enhanced): cauliflower mosaic virus 35S promoter with a duplicated enhancer region
   9951..10976   +  CDS            HygR: hygromycin B phosphotransferase confers resistance to hygromycin
  11016..11190   +  polyA_signal   CaMV poly(A) signal: cauliflower mosaic virus polyadenylation signal
  11268..11292   -  misc_feature   LB T-DNA repeat: left border repeat from nopaline C58 T-DNA
  11681..12490   +  CDS            KanR: aminoglycoside phosphotransferase; aph(3')-Ia; confers resistance to kanamycin in bacteria or G418 (Geneticin®) in eukaryotes
  12572..12615   -  terminator     rrnB T1 terminator: Escherichia coli rrnB; transcription terminator T1 from the E. coli rrnB gene
  12747..12774   +  terminator     rrnB T2 terminator: transcription terminator T2 from the E. coli rrnB gene
  12853..13441   +  rep_origin     ori: high-copy-number ColE1/pMB1/pBR322/pUC origin of replication
  13556..14166   +  rep_origin     oriV: origin of replication for the bacterial F plasmid
>Addgene plasmid #134749 | pG3H-U3Ub | depositor full sequence | sequence record 259002 | pG3H-U3Ub  sequence 14351 bps
GTTTACCCGCCAATATATCCTGTCAAACACTGATAGTTTAAACTGAAGGCGGGAAACGACAATCTGATCC
AAGCTCAAGCTGCTCTAGCATTCGCCATTCAGGCTGCGCAACTGTTGGGAAGGGCGATCGGTGCGGGCCT
CTTCGCTATTACGCCAGCTGGCGAAAGGGGGATGTGCTGCAAGGCGATTAAGTTGGGTAACGCCAGGGTT
TTCCCAGTCACGACGTTGTAAAACGACGGCCAGTGCCAAGCTTAGTAATTCATCCAGGTCACCAAGTTCT
AGGATTTTCAGAACTGCAACTTATTTTATCAAGGAATCTTTAAACATACGAACAGATCACTTAAAGTTCT
TCTGAAGCAACTTAAAGTTATCAGGCTTGCATGGATCTTGGAGGAATCAGATGTGCAGTCAGGGACCATA
GCACAAGACAGGCGTCTTCTACTGGTGCTACCAGCAAATGCTGGAAGCCGGGAACACTGGGTACGTTGGA
AACCACGTGATGTGAAGAAGTAAGATAAACTGTAGGAGAAAAGCATTTCGTAGTGGGCCATGAAGCCTTT
CAGGACATGTATTGCAGTATGGGCCGGCCCATTACGCAATTGGACGACAACAAAGTCTAGTATTAGTACC
ACCTCGGCTATCCACATAGATCAAAGCTGATTTAAAAGAGTTGTGCAGATGATCCGTGGCGTGAGACCTT
CGGGGAAATGTGCGCGGAACCCCTATTTGTTTATTTTTCTAAATACATTCAAATATGTATCCGCTCATGG
GACAATAACCCTGATAAATGCTTCAATAATATTGAAAAAGGAAGAGTATGAGTATTCAACATTTCCGTGT
CGCCCTTATTCCCTTTTTTGCGGCATTTTGCCTTCCTGTTTTTGCTCACCCAGAAACGCTGGTGAAAGTA
AAAGATGCTGAAGATCAGTTGGGTGCACGAGTGGGTTACATCGAACTGGATCTCAACAGCGGTAAGATCC
TTGAGAGTTTTCGCCCCGAAGAACGTTTTCCAATGATGAGCACTTTTAAAGTTCTGCTATGTGGCGCGGT
ATTATCCCGTATTGACGCCGGGCAAGAGCAACTCGGTCGCCGCATACACTATTCTCAGAATGACTTGGTT
GAGTACTCACCAGTCACAGAAAAGCATCTTACGGATGGCATGACAGTAAGAGAATTATGCAGTGCTGCCA
TAACCATGAGTGATAACACTGCGGCCAACTTACTTCTGACAACGATCGGAGGACCGAAGGAGCTAACCGC
TTTTTTGCACAACATGGGGGATCATGTAACTCGCCTTGATCGTTGGGAACCGGAGCTGAATGAAGCCATA
CCAAACGACGAGCGTGACACCACGATGCCTGTAGCAATGGCAACAACGTTGCGCAAACTATTAACTGGCG
AACTACTTACTCTAGCTTCCCGGCAACAATTAATAGACTGGATGGAGGCGGATAAAGTTGCAGGACCACT
TCTGCGCTCGGCCCTTCCGGCTGGCTGGTTTATTGCTGATAAATCTGGAGCCGGTGAGCGTGGCTCTCGC
GGTATCATTGCAGCACTGGGGCCAGATGGTAAGCCCTCCCGTATCGTAGTTATCTACACCACGGGGAGTC
AGGCAACTATGGATGAACGAAATAGACAGATCGCTGAGATAGGTGCCTCACTGATTAAGCATTGGTAACT
GTCAGACCAAGTTTACTCATATATACTTTAGATTGATTTAAAACTTCATTTTTAATTTAAAAGGATCTAG
GTGAAGATCCTTTTTGATAATCCCATGACCAAAATCCCTTAACGTGAGTTTTCGTTCCACTGAGCGTCAG
GTCTCAGTTTTAGAGCTAGAAATAGCAAGTTAAAATAAGGCTAGTCCGTTATCAACTTGAAAAAGTGGCA
CCGAGTCGGTGCTTTTTTTTTTGTCCTTCTGTTTTTTTAGTCAGTCTCTTTTTTCAGAAGTACAACATCT
TGCATGCCTGCAGTGCAGCGTGACCCGGTCGTGCCCCTCTCTAGAGATAATGAGCATTGCATGTCTAAGT
TATAAAAAATTACCACATATTTTTTTTGTCACACTTGTTTGAAGTGCAGTTTATCTATCTTTATACATAT
ATTTAAACTTTACTCTACGAATAATATAATCTATAGTACTACAATAATATCAGTGTTTTAGAGAATCATA
TAAATGAACAGTTAGACATGGTCTAAAGGACAATTGAGTATTTTGACAACAGGACTCTACAGTTTTATCT
TTTTAGTGTGCATGTGTTCTCCTTTTTTTTTGCAAATAGCTTCACCTATATAATACTTCATCCATTTTAT
TAGTACATCCATTTAGGGTTTAGGGTTAATGGTTTTTATAGACTAATTTTTTTAGTACATCTATTTTATT
CTATTTTAGCCTCTAAATTAAGAAAACTAAAACTCTATTTTAGTTTTTTTATTTAATAATTTAGATATAA
AATAGAATAAAATAAAGTGACTAAAAATTAAACAAATACCCTTTAAGAAATTAAAAAAACTAAGGAAACA
TTTTTCTTGTTTCGAGTAGATAATGCCAGCCTGTTAAACGCCGTCGACGAGTCTAACGGACACCAACCAG
CGAACCAGCAGCGTCGCGTCGGGCCAAGCGAAGCAGACGGCACGGCATCTCTGTCGCTGCCTCTGGACCC
CTCTCGAGAGTTCCGCTCCACCGTTGGACTTGCTCCGCTGTCGGCATCCAGAAATTGCGTGGCGGAGCGG
CAGACGTGAGCCGGCACGGCAGGCGGCCTCCTCCTCCTCTCACGGCACCGGCAGCTACGGGGGATTCCTT
TCCCACCGCTCCTTCGCTTTCCCTTCCTCGCCCGCCGTAATAAATAGACACCCCCTCCACACCCTCTTTC
CCCAACCTCGTGTTGTTCGGAGCGCACACACACACAACCAGATCTCCCCCAAATCCACCCGTCGGCACCT
CCGCTTCAAGGTACGCCGCTCGTCCTCCCCCCCCCCCCCTCTCTACCTTCTCTAGATCGGCGTTCCGGTC
CATGGTTAGGGCCCGGTAGTTCTACTTCTGTTCATGTTTGTGTTAGATCCGTGTTTGTGTTAGATCCGTG
CTGCTAGCGTTCGTACACGGATGCGACCTGTACGTCAGACACGTTCTGATTGCTAACTTGCCAGTGTTTC
TCTTTGGGGAATCCTGGGATGGCTCTAGCCGTTCCGCAGACGGGATCGATTTCATGATTTTTTTTGTTTC
GTTGCATAGGGTTTGGTTTGCCCTTTTCCTTTATTTCAATATATGCCGTGCACTTGTTTGTCGGGTCATC
TTTTCATGCTTTTTTTTGTCTTGGTTGTGATGATGTGGTCTGGTTGGGCGGTCGTTCTAGATCGGAGTAG
AATTCTGTTTCAAACTACCTGGTGGATTTATTAATTTTGGATCTGTATGTGTGTGCCATACATATTCATA
GTTACGAATTGAAGATGATGGATGGAAATATCGATCTAGGATAGGTATACATGTTGATGCGGGTTTTACT
GATGCATATACAGAGATGCTTTTTGTTCGCTTGGTTGTGATGATGTGGTGTGGTTGGGCGGTCGTTCATT
CGTTCTAGATCGGAGTAGAATACTGTTTCAAACTACCTGGTGTATTTATTAATTTTGGAACTGTATGTGT
GTGTCATACATCTTCATAGTTACGAGTTTAAGATGGATGGAAATATCGATCTAGGATAGGTATACATGTT
GATGTGGGTTTTACTGATGCATATACATGATGGCATATGCAGCATCTATTCATATGCTCTAACCTTGAGT
ACCTATCTATTATAATAAACAAGTATGTTTTATAATTATTTTGATCTTGATATACTTGGATGATGGCATA
TGCAGCAGCTATATGTGGATTTTTTTAGCCCTGCCTTCATACGCTATTTATTTGCTTGGTACTGTTTCTT
TTGTCGATGCTCACCCTGTTGTTTGGTGTTACTTCTGCAGCCCTAGGCCTACTAGATGGATTACAAGGAC
CACGACGGGGATTACAAGGACCACGACATTGATTACAAGGATGATGATGACAAGATGGCTCCGAAGAAGA
AGAGGAAGGTTGGCATCCACGGGGTGCCAGCTGCTGACAAGAAGTACTCGATCGGCCTCGATATTGGGAC
TAACTCTGTTGGCTGGGCCGTGATCACCGACGAGTACAAGGTGCCCTCAAAGAAGTTCAAGGTCCTGGGC
AACACCGATCGGCATTCCATCAAGAAGAATCTCATTGGCGCTCTCCTGTTCGACAGCGGCGAGACGGCTG
AGGCTACGCGGCTCAAGCGCACCGCCCGCAGGCGGTACACGCGCAGGAAGAATCGCATCTGCTACCTGCA
GGAGATTTTCTCCAACGAGATGGCGAAGGTTGACGATTCTTTCTTCCACAGGCTGGAGGAGTCATTCCTC
GTGGAGGAGGATAAGAAGCACGAGCGGCATCCAATCTTCGGCAACATTGTCGACGAGGTTGCCTACCACG
AGAAGTACCCTACGATCTACCATCTGCGGAAGAAGCTCGTGGACTCCACAGATAAGGCGGACCTCCGCCT
GATCTACCTCGCTCTGGCCCACATGATTAAGTTCAGGGGCCATTTCCTGATCGAGGGGGATCTCAACCCG
GACAATAGCGATGTTGACAAGCTGTTCATCCAGCTCGTGCAGACGTACAACCAGCTCTTCGAGGAGAACC
CCATTAATGCGTCAGGCGTCGACGCGAAGGCTATCCTGTCCGCTAGGCTCTCGAAGTCTCGGCGCCTCGA
GAACCTGATCGCCCAGCTGCCGGGCGAGAAGAAGAACGGCCTGTTCGGGAATCTCATTGCGCTCAGCCTG
GGGCTCACGCCCAACTTCAAGTCGAATTTCGATCTCGCTGAGGACGCCAAGCTGCAGCTCTCCAAGGACA
CATACGACGATGACCTGGATAACCTCCTGGCCCAGATCGGCGATCAGTACGCGGACCTGTTCCTCGCTGC
CAAGAATCTGTCGGACGCCATCCTCCTGTCTGATATTCTCAGGGTGAACACCGAGATTACGAAGGCTCCG
CTCTCAGCCTCCATGATCAAGCGCTACGACGAGCACCATCAGGATCTGACCCTCCTGAAGGCGCTGGTCA
GGCAGCAGCTCCCCGAGAAGTACAAGGAGATCTTCTTCGATCAGTCGAAGAACGGCTACGCTGGGTACAT
TGACGGCGGGGCCTCTCAGGAGGAGTTCTACAAGTTCATCAAGCCGATTCTGGAGAAGATGGACGGCACG
GAGGAGCTGCTGGTGAAGCTCAATCGCGAGGACCTCCTGAGGAAGCAGCGGACATTCGATAACGGCAGCA
TCCCACACCAGATTCATCTCGGGGAGCTGCACGCTATCCTGAGGAGGCAGGAGGACTTCTACCCTTTCCT
CAAGGATAACCGCGAGAAGATCGAGAAGATTCTGACTTTCAGGATCCCGTACTACGTCGGCCCACTCGCT
AGGGGCAACTCCCGCTTCGCTTGGATGACCCGCAAGTCAGAGGAGACGATCACGCCGTGGAACTTCGAGG
AGGTGGTCGACAAGGGCGCTAGCGCTCAGTCGTTCATCGAGAGGATGACGAATTTCGACAAGAACCTGCC
AAATGAGAAGGTGCTCCCTAAGCACTCGCTCCTGTACGAGTACTTCACAGTCTACAACGAGCTGACTAAG
GTGAAGTATGTGACCGAGGGCATGAGGAAGCCGGCTTTCCTGTCTGGGGAGCAGAAGAAGGCCATCGTGG
ACCTCCTGTTCAAGACCAACCGGAAGGTCACGGTTAAGCAGCTCAAGGAGGACTACTTCAAGAAGATTGA
GTGCTTCGATTCGGTCGAGATCTCTGGCGTTGAGGACCGCTTCAACGCCTCCCTGGGGACCTACCACGAT
CTCCTGAAGATCATTAAGGATAAGGACTTCCTGGACAACGAGGAGAATGAGGATATCCTCGAGGACATTG
TGCTGACACTCACTCTGTTCGAGGACCGGGAGATGATCGAGGAGCGCCTGAAGACTTACGCCCATCTCTT
CGATGACAAGGTCATGAAGCAGCTCAAGAGGAGGAGGTACACCGGCTGGGGGAGGCTGAGCAGGAAGCTC
ATCAACGGCATTCGGGACAAGCAGTCCGGGAAGACGATCCTCGACTTCCTGAAGAGCGATGGCTTCGCGA
ACCGCAATTTCATGCAGCTGATTCACGATGACAGCCTCACATTCAAGGAGGATATCCAGAAGGCTCAGGT
GAGCGGCCAGGGGGACTCGCTGCACGAGCATATCGCGAACCTCGCTGGCTCGCCAGCTATCAAGAAGGGG
ATTCTGCAGACCGTGAAGGTTGTGGACGAGCTGGTGAAGGTCATGGGCAGGCACAAGCCTGAGAACATCG
TCATTGAGATGGCCCGGGAGAATCAGACCACGCAGAAGGGCCAGAAGAACTCACGCGAGAGGATGAAGAG
GATCGAGGAGGGCATTAAGGAGCTGGGGTCCCAGATCCTCAAGGAGCACCCGGTGGAGAACACGCAGCTG
CAGAATGAGAAGCTCTACCTGTACTACCTCCAGAATGGCCGCGATATGTATGTGGACCAGGAGCTGGATA
TTAACAGGCTCAGCGATTACGACGTCGATCATATCGTTCCACAGTCATTCCTGAAGGATGACTCCATTGA
CAACAAGGTCCTCACCAGGTCGGACAAGAACCGGGGCAAGTCTGATAATGTTCCTTCAGAGGAGGTCGTT
AAGAAGATGAAGAACTACTGGCGCCAGCTCCTGAATGCCAAGCTGATCACGCAGCGGAAGTTCGATAACC
TCACAAAGGCTGAGAGGGGCGGGCTCTCTGAGCTGGACAAGGCGGGCTTCATCAAGAGGCAGCTGGTCGA
GACACGGCAGATCACTAAGCACGTTGCGCAGATTCTCGACTCACGGATGAACACTAAGTACGATGAGAAT
GACAAGCTGATCCGCGAGGTGAAGGTCATCACCCTGAAGTCAAAGCTCGTCTCCGACTTCAGGAAGGATT
TCCAGTTCTACAAGGTTCGGGAGATCAACAATTACCACCATGCCCATGACGCGTACCTGAACGCGGTGGT
CGGCACAGCTCTGATCAAGAAGTACCCAAAGCTCGAGAGCGAGTTCGTGTACGGGGACTACAAGGTTTAC
GATGTGAGGAAGATGATCGCCAAGTCGGAGCAGGAGATTGGCAAGGCTACCGCCAAGTACTTCTTCTACT
CTAACATTATGAATTTCTTCAAGACAGAGATCACTCTGGCCAATGGCGAGATCCGGAAGCGCCCCCTCAT
CGAGACGAACGGCGAGACGGGGGAGATCGTGTGGGACAAGGGCAGGGATTTCGCGACCGTCAGGAAGGTT
CTCTCCATGCCACAAGTGAATATCGTCAAGAAGACAGAGGTCCAGACTGGCGGGTTCTCTAAGGAGTCAA
TTCTGCCTAAGCGGAACAGCGACAAGCTCATCGCCCGCAAGAAGGACTGGGATCCGAAGAAGTACGGCGG
GTTCGACAGCCCCACTGTGGCCTACTCGGTCCTGGTTGTGGCGAAGGTTGAGAAGGGCAAGTCCAAGAAG
CTCAAGAGCGTGAAGGAGCTGCTGGGGATCACGATTATGGAGCGCTCCAGCTTCGAGAAGAACCCGATCG
ATTTCCTGGAGGCGAAGGGCTACAAGGAGGTGAAGAAGGACCTGATCATTAAGCTCCCCAAGTACTCACT
CTTCGAGCTGGAGAACGGCAGGAAGCGGATGCTGGCTTCCGCTGGCGAGCTGCAGAAGGGGAACGAGCTG
GCTCTGCCGTCCAAGTATGTGAACTTCCTCTACCTGGCCTCCCACTACGAGAAGCTCAAGGGCAGCCCCG
AGGACAACGAGCAGAAGCAGCTGTTCGTCGAGCAGCACAAGCATTACCTCGACGAGATCATTGAGCAGAT
TTCCGAGTTCTCCAAGCGCGTGATCCTGGCCGACGCGAATCTGGATAAGGTCCTCTCCGCGTACAACAAG
CACCGCGACAAGCCAATCAGGGAGCAGGCTGAGAATATCATTCATCTCTTCACCCTGACGAACCTCGGCG
CCCCTGCTGCTTTCAAGTACTTCGACACAACTATCGATCGCAAGAGGTACACAAGCACTAAGGAGGTCCT
GGACGCGACCCTCATCCACCAGTCGATTACCGGCCTCTACGAGACGCGCATCGACCTGTCTCAGCTCGGG
GGCGACAAGCGGCCAGCGGCGACGAAGAAGGCGGGGCAGGCGAAGAAGAAGAAGTGAGCTCAGAGCTTTC
GTTCGTATCATCGGTTTCGACAACGTTCGTCAAGTTCAATGCATCAGTTTCATTGCGCACACACCAGAAT
CCTACTGAGTTTGAGTATTATGGCATTGGGAAAACTGTTTTTCTTGTACCATTTGTTGTGCTTGTAATTT
ACTGTGTTTTTTATTCGGTTTTCGCTATCGAACTGTGAAATGGAAATGGATGGAGAAGAGTTAATGAATG
ATATGGTCCTTTTGTTCATTCTCAAATTAATATTATTTGTTTTTTCTCTTATTTGTTGTGTGTTGAATTT
GAAATTATAAGAGATATGCAAACATTTTGTTTTGAGTAAAAATGTGTCAAATCGTGGCCTCTAATGACCG
AAGTTAATATGAGGAGTAAAACACTTGTAGTTGTACCATTATGCTTATTCACTAGGCAACAAATATATTT
TCAGACCTAGAAAAGCTGCAAATGTTACTGAATACAAGTATGTCCTCTTGTGTTTTAGACATTTATGAAC
TTTCCTTTATGTAATTTTCCAGAATCCTTGTCAGATTCTAATCATTGCTTTATAATTATAGTTATACTCA
TGGATTTGTAGTTGAGTATGAAAATATTTTTTAATGCATTTTATGACTTGCCAATTGATTGACAACGAAT
TCGTAATCATGTCATAGCTGTTTCCTGTGTGAAATTGTTATCCGCTCACAATTCCACACAACATACGAGC
CGGAAGCATAAAGTGTAAAGCCTGGGGTGCCTAATGAGTGAGCTAACTCACATTAATTGCGTTGCGCTCA
CTGCCCGCTTTCCAGTCGGGAAACCTGTCGTGCCAGCTGCATTAATGAATCGGCCAACGCGCGGGGAGAG
GCGGTTTGCGTATTGGCTAGAGCAGCTTGCCAACATGGTGGAGCACGACACTCTCGTCTACTCCAAGAAT
ATCAAAGATACAGTCTCAGAAGACCAAAGGGCTATTGAGACTTTTCAACAAAGGGTAATATCGGGAAACC
TCCTCGGATTCCATTGCCCAGCTATCTGTCACTTCATCAAAAGGACAGTAGAAAAGGAAGGTGGCACCTA
CAAATGCCATCATTGCGATAAAGGAAAGGCTATCGTTCAAGATGCCTCTGCCGACAGTGGTCCCAAAGAT
GGACCCCCACCCACGAGGAGCATCGTGGAAAAAGAAGACGTTCCAACCACGTCTTCAAAGCAAGTGGATT
GATGTGATAACATGGTGGAGCACGACACTCTCGTCTACTCCAAGAATATCAAAGATACAGTCTCAGAAGA
CCAAAGGGCTATTGAGACTTTTCAACAAAGGGTAATATCGGGAAACCTCCTCGGATTCCATTGCCCAGCT
ATCTGTCACTTCATCAAAAGGACAGTAGAAAAGGAAGGTGGCACCTACAAATGCCATCATTGCGATAAAG
GAAAGGCTATCGTTCAAGATGCCTCTGCCGACAGTGGTCCCAAAGATGGACCCCCACCCACGAGGAGCAT
CGTGGAAAAAGAAGACGTTCCAACCACGTCTTCAAAGCAAGTGGATTGATGTGATATCTCCACTGACGTA
AGGGATGACGCACAATCCCACTATCCTTCGCAAGACCTTCCTCTATATAAGGAAGTTCATTTCATTTGGA
GAGGACACGCTGAAATCACCAGTCTCTCTCTACAAATCTATCTCTCTCGAGCTTTCGCAGATCCCGGGGG
GCAATGAGATATGAAAAAGCCTGAACTCACCGCGACGTCTGTCGAGAAGTTTCTGATCGAAAAGTTCGAC
AGCGTCTCCGACCTGATGCAGCTCTCGGAGGGCGAAGAATCTCGTGCTTTCAGCTTCGATGTAGGAGGGC
GTGGATATGTCCTGCGGGTAAATAGCTGCGCCGATGGTTTCTACAAAGATCGTTATGTTTATCGGCACTT
TGCATCGGCCGCGCTCCCGATTCCGGAAGTGCTTGACATTGGGGAGTTTAGCGAGAGCCTGACCTATTGC
ATCTCCCGCCGTGCACAGGGTGTCACGTTGCAAGACCTGCCTGAAACCGAACTGCCCGCTGTTCTACAAC
CGGTCGCGGAGGCTATGGATGCGATCGCTGCGGCCGATCTTAGCCAGACGAGCGGGTTCGGCCCATTCGG
ACCGCAAGGAATCGGTCAATACACTACATGGCGTGATTTCATATGCGCGATTGCTGATCCCCATGTGTAT
CACTGGCAAACTGTGATGGACGACACCGTCAGTGCGTCCGTCGCGCAGGCTCTCGATGAGCTGATGCTTT
GGGCCGAGGACTGCCCCGAAGTCCGGCACCTCGTGCACGCGGATTTCGGCTCCAACAATGTCCTGACGGA
CAATGGCCGCATAACAGCGGTCATTGACTGGAGCGAGGCGATGTTCGGGGATTCCCAATACGAGGTCGCC
AACATCTTCTTCTGGAGGCCGTGGTTGGCTTGTATGGAGCAGCAGACGCGCTACTTCGAGCGGAGGCATC
CGGAGCTTGCAGGATCGCCACGACTCCGGGCGTATATGCTCCGCATTGGTCTTGACCAACTCTATCAGAG
CTTGGTTGACGGCAATTTCGATGATGCAGCTTGGGCGCAGGGTCGATGCGACGCAATCGTCCGATCCGGA
GCCGGGACTGTCGGGCGTACACAAATCGCCCGCAGAAGCGCGGCCGTCTGGACCGATGGCTGTGTAGAAG
TACTCGCCGATAGTGGAAACCGACGCCCCAGCACTCGTCCGAGGGCAAAGAAATAGAGTAGATGCCGACC
GGATCTGTCGATCGACAAGCTCGAGTTTCTCCATAATAATGTGTGAGTAGTTCCCAGATAAGGGAATTAG
GGTTCCTATAGGGTTTCGCTCATGTGTTGAGCATATAAGAAACCCTTAGTATGTATTTGTATTTGTAAAA
TACTTCTATCAATAAAATTTCTAATTCCTAAAACCAAAATCCAGTACTAAAATCCAGATCCCCCGAATTA
ATTCGGCGTTAATTCAGTACATTAAAAACGTCCGCAATGTGTTATTAAGTTGTCTAAGCGTCAATTTGTT
TACACCACAATATATCCTGCCACCAGCCAGCCAACAGCTCCCCGACCGGCAGCTCGGCACAAAATCACCA
CTCGATACAGGCAGCCCATCAGTCCGGGACGGCGTCAGCGGGAGAGCCGTTGTAAGGCGGCAGACTTTGC
TCATGTTACCGATGCTATTCGGAAGAACGGCAACTAAGCTGCCGGGTTTGAAACACGGATGATCTCGCGG
AGGGTAGCATGTTGATTGTAACGATGACAGAGCGTTGCTGCCTGTGATCACCGCGGCTGGCAAACAGCTA
TTATGGGTATTATGGGTCTAGTCTCTGGCCCGTGTCTCAAAATCTCTGATGTTACATTGCACAAGATAAA
AATATATCATCATGAACAATAAAACTGTCTGCTTACATAAACAGTAATACAAGGGGTGTTATGAGCCATA
TTCAACGGGAAACGTCGAGGCCGCGATTAAATTCCAACATGGATGCTGATTTATATGGGTATAAATGGGC
TCGCGATAATGTCGGGCAATCAGGTGCGACAATCTATCGCTTGTATGGGAAGCCCGATGCGCCAGAGTTG
TTTCTGAAACATGGCAAAGGTAGCGTTGCCAATGATGTTACAGATGAGATGGTCAGACTAAACTGGCTGA
CGGAATTTATGCCTCTTCCGACCATCAAGCATTTTATCCGTACTCCTGATGATGCATGGTTACTCACCAC
TGCGATCCCCGGAAAAACAGCATTCCAGGTATTAGAAGAATATCCTGATTCAGGTGAAAATATTGTTGAT
GCGCTGGCAGTGTCCCTGCGCCGGTTGCATTCGATTCCTGTTTGTAATTGTCCTTTTAACAGCGATCGCG
TATTTCGTCTCGCTCAGGCGCAATCACGAATGAATAACGGTTTGGTTGATGCGAGTGATTTTGATGACGA
GCGTAATGGCTGGCCTGTTGAACAAGTCTGGAAAGAAATGCATAAACTTTTGCCATTCTCACCGGATTCA
GTCGTCACTCATGGTGATTTCTCACTTGATAACCTTATTTTTGACGAGGGGAAATTAATAGGTTGTATTG
ATGTTGGACGAGTCGGAATCGCAGACCGATACCAGGATCTTGCCATCCTATGGAACTGCCTCGGTGAGTT
TTCTCCTTCATTACAGAAACGGCTTTTTCAAAAATATGGTATTGATAATCCTGATATGAATAAATTGCAG
TTTCATTTGATGCTCGATGAGTTTTTCTAATCAGAATTGGTTAATTGGTTGTAACATTATTCAGATTGGC
GTCTAACTACTAAGCGAGAGTAGGGAACTGCCAGGCATCAAATAAAACGAAAGGCTCAGTCGGAAGACTG
GGCCTTTCGTTTTATCTGTTGTTTGTCGGTGAACGCTCTCCTGAGTAGGACAAATCCGCCGGGAGCGGAT
TTGAACGTTGTGAAGCAACGGCCCGGAGGGTGGCGGGCAGGACGCCCGCCATAAACTGCCAGGCATCAAA
CTAAGCAGAAGGCCATCCTGACGGATGGCCTTTTTGCGTTTCTACAAACTCTTCCTGTTAGGGCCCCGTT
CCACTGAGCGTCAGACCCCGTAGAAAAGATCAAAGGATCTTCTTGAGATCCTTTTTTTCTGCGCGTAATC
TGCTGCTTGCAAACAAAAAAACCACCGCTACCAGCGGTGGTTTGTTTGCCGGATCAAGAGCTACCAACTC
TTTTTCCGAAGGTAACTGGCTTCAGCAGAGCGCAGATACCAAATACTGTTCTTCTAGTGTAGCCGTAGTT
AGGCCACCACTTCAAGAACTCTGTAGCACCGCCTACATACCTCGCTCTGCTAATCCTGTTACCAGTGGCT
GCTGCCAGTGGCGATAAGTCGTGTCTTACCGGGTTGGACTCAAGACGATAGTTACCGGATAAGGCGCAGC
GGTCGGGCTGAACGGGGGGTTCGTGCACACAGCCCAGCTTGGAGCGAACGACCTACACCGAACTGAGATA
CCTACAGCGTGAGCTATGAGAAAGCGCCACGCTTCCCGAAGGGAGAAAGGCGGACAGGTATCCGGTAAGC
GGCAGGGTCGGAACAGGAGAGCGCACGAGGGAGCTTCCAGGGGGAAACGCCTGGTATCTTTATAGTCCTG
TCGGGTTTCGCCACCTCTGACTTGAGCGTCGATTTTTGTGATGCTCGTCAGGGGGGCGGAGCCTATGGAA
AAACGCCAGCAACGCGGCCTTTTTACGGTTCCTGGCCTTTTGCTGGCCTTTTGCTCACATGTTCTTTCCT
GCGTTATCCCCTGATTCTGTGGATAACCGTATTACCGCTAGATAGCTGGTTGCCCTCGCCGCTGGGCTGG
CGGCCGTCTATGGCCCTGCAAACGCGCCAGAAACGCCGTCGAAGCCGTGTGCGAGACACCCCGGCCGCCG
GCGTTGTGGATACCTCGCGGAAAACTTGGCCCTCACTGACAGATGAGGGGCGGACGTTGACACTTGAGGG
GCCGACTCACCCGGCGCGGCGTTGACAGATGAGGGGCAGGCTCGATTTCGGCCGGCGACGTGGAGCTGGC
CAGCCTCGCAAATCGGCGAAAACGCCTGATTTTACGCGAGTTTCCCACAGATGATGTGGACAAGCCTGGG
GATAAGTGCCCTGCGGTATTGACACTTGAGGGGCGCGACTACTGACAGATGAGGGGCGCGATCCTTGACA
CTTGAGGGGCAGAGTGCTGACAGATGAGGGGCGCACCTATTGACATTTGAGGGGCTGTCCACAGGCAGAA
AATCCAGCATTTGCAAGGGTTTCCGCCCGTTTTTCGGCCACCGCTAACCTGTCTTTTAACCTGCTTTTAA
ACCAATATTTATAAACCTTGTTTTTAACCAGGGCTGCGCCCTGTGCGCGTGACCGCGCACGCCGAAGGGG
GGTGCCCCCCCTTCTCGAACCCTCCCGGTCGAGTCATGGTCTAGCATGGATCTCGGGGACGTCACCCATA
ATACCCATAATAGCTGTTTGCCAGTACTTTGATCCCGAGGGGAACCCTGTGGTTGGCATGCACATACAAA
TGGACGAACGGATAAACCTTTTCACGCCCTTTTAAATATCCGTTATTCTAATAAACGCTCTTTTCTCTTA
G
