Features (pLannotate 1.2.2; 23 found; start..end, strand, type, name):
      1..380     +  promoter       OsU3 promoter: Oryza sativa (rice) snRNA U3 promoter
    403..507     +  promoter       AmpR promoter: bla
    508..1368    +  CDS            AmpR: β-lactamase; bla; confers resistance to ampicillin, carbenicillin, and related antibiotics
   1517..1592    +  misc_RNA       gRNA scaffold: guide RNA scaffold for the Streptococcus pyogenes CRISPR/Cas9 system
   1658..3649    +  promoter       Ubi promoter: maize polyubiquitin gene promoter
   3710..3729    +  CDS            2xFLAG (fragment): two tandem FLAG® epitope tags
   3785..7885    +  CDS            cas9: CAS9_STRP1 - Also known as csn1 From Streptococcus pyogenes serotype M1.
   7943..8575    +  terminator     E9 terminator: terminator and polyadenylation signal from the pea rbcS-E9 gene
   8612..8634    -  protein_bind   lac operator (fragment): The lac repressor binds to the lac operator to inhibit transcription in E. coli. This inhibition can be relieved by adding lactose or isopropyl-β-D-thiogalactopyranoside (IPTG). lac repressor encoded by lacI
   8638..8668    -  promoter       lac promoter: promoter for the E. coli lac operon
   8683..8704    -  protein_bind   CAP binding site: CAP binding activates transcription in the presence of cAMP. E. coli catabolite activator protein
   8717..8805    -  CDS            lacI (fragment): lac repressor; lacI; The lac repressor binds to the lac operator to inhibit transcription in E. coli. This inhibition can be relieved by adding lactose or isopropyl-β-D-thiogalactopyranoside (IPTG).
   8895..9571    +  promoter       CaMV 35S promoter (enhanced): cauliflower mosaic virus 35S promoter with a duplicated enhancer region
   9638..10663   +  CDS            HygR: hygromycin B phosphotransferase confers resistance to hygromycin
  10704..10878   +  polyA_signal   CaMV poly(A) signal: cauliflower mosaic virus polyadenylation signal
  10956..10980   -  misc_feature   LB T-DNA repeat: left border repeat from nopaline C58 T-DNA
  11369..12178   +  CDS            KanR: aminoglycoside phosphotransferase; aph(3')-Ia; confers resistance to kanamycin in bacteria or G418 (Geneticin®) in eukaryotes
  12260..12303   -  terminator     rrnB T1 terminator: Escherichia coli rrnB; transcription terminator T1 from the E. coli rrnB gene
  12435..12462   +  terminator     rrnB T2 terminator: transcription terminator T2 from the E. coli rrnB gene
  12541..13129   +  rep_origin     ori: high-copy-number ColE1/pMB1/pBR322/pUC origin of replication
  13244..13854   +  rep_origin     oriV: origin of replication for the bacterial F plasmid
  14041..14065   -  misc_feature   RB T-DNA repeat: right border repeat from nopaline C58 T-DNA
  14131..14285   -  CDS            lacZα (fragment): LacZα fragment of β-galactosidase; lacZ fragment
>Addgene plasmid #134749 | pG3H-U3Ub | addgene full sequence | sequence record 266436 | Addgene NGS Result
AAGGAATCTTTAAACATACGAACAGATCACTTAAAGTTCTTCTGAAGCAACTTAAAGTTATCAGGCTTGC
ATGGATCTTGGAGGAATCAGATGTGCAGTCAGGGACCATAGCACAAGACAGGCGTCTTCTACTGGTGCTA
CCAGCAAATGCTGGAAGCCGGGAACACTGGGTACGTTGGAAACCACGTGATGTGAAGAAGTAAGATAAAC
TGTAGGAGAAAAGCATTTCGTAGTGGGCCATGAAGCCTTTCAGGACATGTATTGCAGTATGGGCCGGCCC
ATTACGCAATTGGACGACAACAAAGTCTAGTATTAGTACCACCTCGGCTATCCACATAGATCAAAGCTGA
TTTAAAAGAGTTGTGCAGATGATCCGTGGCGTGAGACCTTCGGGGAAATGTGCGCGGAACCCCTATTTGT
TTATTTTTCTAAATACATTCAAATATGTATCCGCTCATGGGACAATAACCCTGATAAATGCTTCAATAAT
ATTGAAAAAGGAAGAGTATGAGTATTCAACATTTCCGTGTCGCCCTTATTCCCTTTTTTGCGGCATTTTG
CCTTCCTGTTTTTGCTCACCCAGAAACGCTGGTGAAAGTAAAAGATGCTGAAGATCAGTTGGGTGCACGA
GTGGGTTACATCGAACTGGATCTCAACAGCGGTAAGATCCTTGAGAGTTTTCGCCCCGAAGAACGTTTTC
CAATGATGAGCACTTTTAAAGTTCTGCTATGTGGCGCGGTATTATCCCGTATTGACGCCGGGCAAGAGCA
ACTCGGTCGCCGCATACACTATTCTCAGAATGACTTGGTTGAGTACTCACCAGTCACAGAAAAGCATCTT
ACGGATGGCATGACAGTAAGAGAATTATGCAGTGCTGCCATAACCATGAGTGATAACACTGCGGCCAACT
TACTTCTGACAACGATCGGAGGACCGAAGGAGCTAACCGCTTTTTTGCACAACATGGGGGATCATGTAAC
TCGCCTTGATCGTTGGGAACCGGAGCTGAATGAAGCCATACCAAACGACGAGCGTGACACCACGATGCCT
GTAGCAATGGCAACAACGTTGCGCAAACTATTAACTGGCGAACTACTTACTCTAGCTTCCCGGCAACAAT
TAATAGACTGGATGGAGGCGGATAAAGTTGCAGGACCACTTCTGCGCTCGGCCCTTCCGGCTGGCTGGTT
TATTGCTGATAAATCTGGAGCCGGTGAGCGTGGCTCTCGCGGTATCATTGCAGCACTGGGGCCAGATGGT
AAGCCCTCCCGTATCGTAGTTATCTACACCACGGGGAGTCAGGCAACTATGGATGAACGAAATAGACAGA
TCGCTGAGATAGGTGCCTCACTGATTAAGCATTGGTAACTGTCAGACCAAGTTTACTCATATATACTTTA
GATTGATTTAAAACTTCATTTTTAATTTAAAAGGATCTAGGTGAAGATCCTTTTTGATAATCCCATGACC
AAAATCCCTTAACGTGAGTTTTCGTTCCACTGAGCGTCAGGTCTCAGTTTTAGAGCTAGAAATAGCAAGT
TAAAATAAGGCTAGTCCGTTATCAACTTGAAAAAGTGGCACCGAGTCGGTGCTTTTTTTTTTGTCCTTCT
GTTTTTTTAGTCAGTCTCTTTTTTCAGAAGTACAACATCTTGCATGCCTGCAGTGCAGCGTGACCCGGTC
GTGCCCCTCTCTAGAGATAATGAGCATTGCATGTCTAAGTTATAAAAAATTACCACATATTTTTTTTGTC
ACACTTGTTTGAAGTGCAGTTTATCTATCTTTATACATATATTTAAACTTTACTCTACGAATAATATAAT
CTATAGTACTACAATAATATCAGTGTTTTAGAGAATCATATAAATGAACAGTTAGACATGGTCTAAAGGA
CAATTGAGTATTTTGACAACAGGACTCTACAGTTTTATCTTTTTAGTGTGCATGTGTTCTCCTTTTTTTT
TGCAAATAGCTTCACCTATATAATACTTCATCCATTTTATTAGTACATCCATTTAGGGTTTAGGGTTAAT
GGTTTTTATAGACTAATTTTTTTAGTACATCTATTTTATTCTATTTTAGCCTCTAAATTAAGAAAACTAA
AACTCTATTTTAGTTTTTTTATTTAATAATTTAGATATAAAATAGAATAAAATAAAGTGACTAAAAATTA
AACAAATACCCTTTAAGAAATTAAAAAAACTAAGGAAACATTTTTCTTGTTTCGAGTAGATAATGCCAGC
CTGTTAAACGCCGTCGACGAGTCTAACGGACACCAACCAGCGAACCAGCAGCGTCGCGTCGGGCCAAGCG
AAGCAGACGGCACGGCATCTCTGTCGCTGCCTCTGGACCCCTCTCGAGAGTTCCGCTCCACCGTTGGACT
TGCTCCGCTGTCGGCATCCAGAAATTGCGTGGCGGAGCGGCAGACGTGAGCCGGCACGGCAGGCGGCCTC
CTCCTCCTCTCACGGCACCGGCAGCTACGGGGGATTCCTTTCCCACCGCTCCTTCGCTTTCCCTTCCTCG
CCCGCCGTAATAAATAGACACCCCCTCCACACCCTCTTTCCCCAACCTCGTGTTGTTCGGAGCGCACACA
CACACAACCAGATCTCCCCCAAATCCACCCGTCGGCACCTCCGCTTCAAGGTACGCCGCTCGTCCTCCCC
CCCCCCCCTCTCTACCTTCTCTAGATCGGCGTTCCGGTCCATGGTTAGGGCCCGGTAGTTCTACTTCTGT
TCATGTTTGTGTTAGATCCGTGTTTGTGTTAGATCCGTGCTGCTAGCGTTCGTACACGGATGCGACCTGT
ACGTCAGACACGTTCTGATTGCTAACTTGCCAGTGTTTCTCTTTGGGGAATCCTGGGATGGCTCTAGCCG
TTCCGCAGACGGGATCGATTTCATGATTTTTTTTGTTTCGTTGCATAGGGTTTGGTTTGCCCTTTTCCTT
TATTTCAATATATGCCGTGCACTTGTTTGTCGGGTCATCTTTTCATGCTTTTTTTTGTCTTGGTTGTGAT
GATGTGGTCTGGTTGGGCGGTCGTTCTAGATCGGAGTAGAATTCTGTTTCAAACTACCTGGTGGATTTAT
TAATTTTGGATCTGTATGTGTGTGCCATACATATTCATAGTTACGAATTGAAGATGATGGATGGAAATAT
CGATCTAGGATAGGTATACATGTTGATGCGGGTTTTACTGATGCATATACAGAGATGCTTTTTGTTCGCT
TGGTTGTGATGATGTGGTGTGGTTGGGCGGTCGTTCATTCGTTCTAGATCGGAGTAGAATACTGTTTCAA
ACTACCTGGTGTATTTATTAATTTTGGAACTGTATGTGTGTGTCATACATCTTCATAGTTACGAGTTTAA
GATGGATGGAAATATCGATCTAGGATAGGTATACATGTTGATGTGGGTTTTACTGATGCATATACATGAT
GGCATATGCAGCATCTATTCATATGCTCTAACCTTGAGTACCTATCTATTATAATAAACAAGTATGTTTT
ATAATTATTTTGATCTTGATATACTTGGATGATGGCATATGCAGCAGCTATATGTGGATTTTTTTAGCCC
TGCCTTCATACGCTATTTATTTGCTTGGTACTGTTTCTTTTGTCGATGCTCACCCTGTTGTTTGGTGTTA
CTTCTGCAGCCCTAGGCCTACTAGATGGATTACAAGGACCACGACGGGGATTACAAGGACCACGACATTG
ATTACAAGGATGATGATGACAAGATGGCTCCGAAGAAGAAGAGGAAGGTTGGCATCCACGGGGTGCCAGC
TGCTGACAAGAAGTACTCGATCGGCCTCGATATTGGGACTAACTCTGTTGGCTGGGCCGTGATCACCGAC
GAGTACAAGGTGCCCTCAAAGAAGTTCAAGGTCCTGGGCAACACCGATCGGCATTCCATCAAGAAGAATC
TCATTGGCGCTCTCCTGTTCGACAGCGGCGAGACGGCTGAGGCTACGCGGCTCAAGCGCACCGCCCGCAG
GCGGTACACGCGCAGGAAGAATCGCATCTGCTACCTGCAGGAGATTTTCTCCAACGAGATGGCGAAGGTT
GACGATTCTTTCTTCCACAGGCTGGAGGAGTCATTCCTCGTGGAGGAGGATAAGAAGCACGAGCGGCATC
CAATCTTCGGCAACATTGTCGACGAGGTTGCCTACCACGAGAAGTACCCTACGATCTACCATCTGCGGAA
GAAGCTCGTGGACTCCACAGATAAGGCGGACCTCCGCCTGATCTACCTCGCTCTGGCCCACATGATTAAG
TTCAGGGGCCATTTCCTGATCGAGGGGGATCTCAACCCGGACAATAGCGATGTTGACAAGCTGTTCATCC
AGCTCGTGCAGACGTACAACCAGCTCTTCGAGGAGAACCCCATTAATGCGTCAGGCGTCGACGCGAAGGC
TATCCTGTCCGCTAGGCTCTCGAAGTCTCGGCGCCTCGAGAACCTGATCGCCCAGCTGCCGGGCGAGAAG
AAGAACGGCCTGTTCGGGAATCTCATTGCGCTCAGCCTGGGGCTCACGCCCAACTTCAAGTCGAATTTCG
ATCTCGCTGAGGACGCCAAGCTGCAGCTCTCCAAGGACACATACGACGATGACCTGGATAACCTCCTGGC
CCAGATCGGCGATCAGTACGCGGACCTGTTCCTCGCTGCCAAGAATCTGTCGGACGCCATCCTCCTGTCT
GATATTCTCAGGGTGAACACCGAGATTACGAAGGCTCCGCTCTCAGCCTCCATGATCAAGCGCTACGACG
AGCACCATCAGGATCTGACCCTCCTGAAGGCGCTGGTCAGGCAGCAGCTCCCCGAGAAGTACAAGGAGAT
CTTCTTCGATCAGTCGAAGAACGGCTACGCTGGGTACATTGACGGCGGGGCCTCTCAGGAGGAGTTCTAC
AAGTTCATCAAGCCGATTCTGGAGAAGATGGACGGCACGGAGGAGCTGCTGGTGAAGCTCAATCGCGAGG
ACCTCCTGAGGAAGCAGCGGACATTCGATAACGGCAGCATCCCACACCAGATTCATCTCGGGGAGCTGCA
CGCTATCCTGAGGAGGCAGGAGGACTTCTACCCTTTCCTCAAGGATAACCGCGAGAAGATCGAGAAGATT
CTGACTTTCAGGATCCCGTACTACGTCGGCCCACTCGCTAGGGGCAACTCCCGCTTCGCTTGGATGACCC
GCAAGTCAGAGGAGACGATCACGCCGTGGAACTTCGAGGAGGTGGTCGACAAGGGCGCTAGCGCTCAGTC
GTTCATCGAGAGGATGACGAATTTCGACAAGAACCTGCCAAATGAGAAGGTGCTCCCTAAGCACTCGCTC
CTGTACGAGTACTTCACAGTCTACAACGAGCTGACTAAGGTGAAGTATGTGACCGAGGGCATGAGGAAGC
CGGCTTTCCTGTCTGGGGAGCAGAAGAAGGCCATCGTGGACCTCCTGTTCAAGACCAACCGGAAGGTCAC
GGTTAAGCAGCTCAAGGAGGACTACTTCAAGAAGATTGAGTGCTTCGATTCGGTCGAGATCTCTGGCGTT
GAGGACCGCTTCAACGCCTCCCTGGGGACCTACCACGATCTCCTGAAGATCATTAAGGATAAGGACTTCC
TGGACAACGAGGAGAATGAGGATATCCTCGAGGACATTGTGCTGACACTCACTCTGTTCGAGGACCGGGA
GATGATCGAGGAGCGCCTGAAGACTTACGCCCATCTCTTCGATGACAAGGTCATGAAGCAGCTCAAGAGG
AGGAGGTACACCGGCTGGGGGAGGCTGAGCAGGAAGCTCATCAACGGCATTCGGGACAAGCAGTCCGGGA
AGACGATCCTCGACTTCCTGAAGAGCGATGGCTTCGCGAACCGCAATTTCATGCAGCTGATTCACGATGA
CAGCCTCACATTCAAGGAGGATATCCAGAAGGCTCAGGTGAGCGGCCAGGGGGACTCGCTGCACGAGCAT
ATCGCGAACCTCGCTGGCTCGCCAGCTATCAAGAAGGGGATTCTGCAGACCGTGAAGGTTGTGGACGAGC
TGGTGAAGGTCATGGGCAGGCACAAGCCTGAGAACATCGTCATTGAGATGGCCCGGGAGAATCAGACCAC
GCAGAAGGGCCAGAAGAACTCACGCGAGAGGATGAAGAGGATCGAGGAGGGCATTAAGGAGCTGGGGTCC
CAGATCCTCAAGGAGCACCCGGTGGAGAACACGCAGCTGCAGAATGAGAAGCTCTACCTGTACTACCTCC
AGAATGGCCGCGATATGTATGTGGACCAGGAGCTGGATATTAACAGGCTCAGCGATTACGACGTCGATCA
TATCGTTCCACAGTCATTCCTGAAGGATGACTCCATTGACAACAAGGTCCTCACCAGGTCGGACAAGAAC
CGGGGCAAGTCTGATAATGTTCCTTCAGAGGAGGTCGTTAAGAAGATGAAGAACTACTGGCGCCAGCTCC
TGAATGCCAAGCTGATCACGCAGCGGAAGTTCGATAACCTCACAAAGGCTGAGAGGGGCGGGCTCTCTGA
GCTGGACAAGGCGGGCTTCATCAAGAGGCAGCTGGTCGAGACACGGCAGATCACTAAGCACGTTGCGCAG
ATTCTCGACTCACGGATGAACACTAAGTACGATGAGAATGACAAGCTGATCCGCGAGGTGAAGGTCATCA
CCCTGAAGTCAAAGCTCGTCTCCGACTTCAGGAAGGATTTCCAGTTCTACAAGGTTCGGGAGATCAACAA
TTACCACCATGCCCATGACGCGTACCTGAACGCGGTGGTCGGCACAGCTCTGATCAAGAAGTACCCAAAG
CTCGAGAGCGAGTTCGTGTACGGGGACTACAAGGTTTACGATGTGAGGAAGATGATCGCCAAGTCGGAGC
AGGAGATTGGCAAGGCTACCGCCAAGTACTTCTTCTACTCTAACATTATGAATTTCTTCAAGACAGAGAT
CACTCTGGCCAATGGCGAGATCCGGAAGCGCCCCCTCATCGAGACGAACGGCGAGACGGGGGAGATCGTG
TGGGACAAGGGCAGGGATTTCGCGACCGTCAGGAAGGTTCTCTCCATGCCACAAGTGAATATCGTCAAGA
AGACAGAGGTCCAGACTGGCGGGTTCTCTAAGGAGTCAATTCTGCCTAAGCGGAACAGCGACAAGCTCAT
CGCCCGCAAGAAGGACTGGGATCCGAAGAAGTACGGCGGGTTCGACAGCCCCACTGTGGCCTACTCGGTC
CTGGTTGTGGCGAAGGTTGAGAAGGGCAAGTCCAAGAAGCTCAAGAGCGTGAAGGAGCTGCTGGGGATCA
CGATTATGGAGCGCTCCAGCTTCGAGAAGAACCCGATCGATTTCCTGGAGGCGAAGGGCTACAAGGAGGT
GAAGAAGGACCTGATCATTAAGCTCCCCAAGTACTCACTCTTCGAGCTGGAGAACGGCAGGAAGCGGATG
CTGGCTTCCGCTGGCGAGCTGCAGAAGGGGAACGAGCTGGCTCTGCCGTCCAAGTATGTGAACTTCCTCT
ACCTGGCCTCCCACTACGAGAAGCTCAAGGGCAGCCCCGAGGACAACGAGCAGAAGCAGCTGTTCGTCGA
GCAGCACAAGCATTACCTCGACGAGATCATTGAGCAGATTTCCGAGTTCTCCAAGCGCGTGATCCTGGCC
GACGCGAATCTGGATAAGGTCCTCTCCGCGTACAACAAGCACCGCGACAAGCCAATCAGGGAGCAGGCTG
AGAATATCATTCATCTCTTCACCCTGACGAACCTCGGCGCCCCTGCTGCTTTCAAGTACTTCGACACAAC
TATCGATCGCAAGAGGTACACAAGCACTAAGGAGGTCCTGGACGCGACCCTCATCCACCAGTCGATTACC
GGCCTCTACGAGACGCGCATCGACCTGTCTCAGCTCGGGGGCGACAAGCGGCCAGCGGCGACGAAGAAGG
CGGGGCAGGCGAAGAAGAAGAAGTGAGCTCAGAGCTTTCGTTCGTATCATCGGTTTCGACAACGTTCGTC
AAGTTCAATGCATCAGTTTCATTGCGCACACACCAGAATCCTACTGAGTTTGAGTATTATGGCATTGGGA
AAACTGTTTTTCTTGTACCATTTGTTGTGCTTGTAATTTACTGTGTTTTTTATTCGGTTTTCGCTATCGA
ACTGTGAAATGGAAATGGATGGAGAAGAGTTAATGAATGATATGGTCCTTTTGTTCATTCTCAAATTAAT
ATTATTTGTTTTTTCTCTTATTTGTTGTGTGTTGAATTTGAAATTATAAGAGATATGCAAACATTTTGTT
TTGAGTAAAAATGTGTCAAATCGTGGCCTCTAATGACCGAAGTTAATATGAGGAGTAAAACACTTGTAGT
TGTACCATTATGCTTATTCACTAGGCAACAAATATATTTTCAGACCTAGAAAAGCTGCAAATGTTACTGA
ATACAAGTATGTCCTCTTGTGTTTTAGACATTTATGAACTTTCCTTTATGTAATTTTCCAGAATCCTTGT
CAGATTCTAATCATTGCTTTATAATTATAGTTATACTCATGGATTTGTAGTTGAGTATGAAAATATTTTT
TAATGCATTTTATGACTTGCCAATTGATTGACAACGAATTCGTAATCATGTCATAGCTGTTTCCTGTGTG
AAATTGTTATCCGCTCACAATTCCACACAACATACGAGCCGGAAGCATAAAGTGTAAAGCCTGGGGTGCC
TAATGAGTGAGCTAACTCACATTAATTGCGTTGCGCTCACTGCCCGCTTTCCAGTCGGGAAACCTGTCGT
GCCAGCTGCATTAATGAATCGGCCAACGCGCGGGGAGAGGCGGTTTGCGTATTGGCTAGAGCAGCTTGCC
AACATGGTGGAGCACGACACTCTCGTCTACTCCAAGAATATCAAAGATACAGTCTCAGAAGACCAAAGGG
CTATTGAGACTTTTCAACAAAGGGTAATATCGGGAAACCTCCTCGGATTCCATTGCCCAGCTATCTGTCA
CTTCATCAAAAGGACAGTAGAAAAGGAAGGTGGCACCTACAAATGCCATCATTGCGATAAAGGAAAGGCT
ATCGTTCAAGATGCCTCTGCCGACAGTGGTCCCAAAGATGGACCCCCACCCACGAGGAGCATCGTGGAAA
AAGAAGACGTTCCAACCACGTCTTCAAAGCAAGTGGATTGATGTGAACATGGTGGAGCACGACACTCTCG
TCTACTCCAAGAATATCAAAGATACAGTCTCAGAAGACCAAAGGGCTATTGAGACTTTTCAACAAAGGGT
AATATCGGGAAACCTCCTCGGATTCCATTGCCCAGCTATCTGTCACTTCATCAAAAGGACAGTAGAAAAG
GAAGGTGGCACCTACAAATGCCATCATTGCGATAAAGGAAAGGCTATCGTTCAAGATGCCTCTGCCGACA
GTGGTCCCAAAGATGGACCCCCACCCACGAGGAGCATCGTGGAAAAAGAAGACGTTCCAACCACGTCTTC
AAAGCAAGTGGATTGATGTGATATCTCCACTGACGTAAGGGATGACGCACAATCCCACTATCCTTCGCAA
GACCCTTCCTCTATATAAGGAAGTTCATTTCATTTGGAGAGGACACGCTGAAATCACCAGTCTCTCTCTA
CAAATCTATCTCTCTCGAGCTTTCGCAGATCCGGGGGGCAATGAGATATGAAAAAGCCTGAACTCACCGC
GACGTCTGTCGAGAAGTTTCTGATCGAAAAGTTCGACAGCGTCTCCGACCTGATGCAGCTCTCGGAGGGC
GAAGAATCTCGTGCTTTCAGCTTCGATGTAGGAGGGCGTGGATATGTCCTGCGGGTAAATAGCTGCGCCG
ATGGTTTCTACAAAGATCGTTATGTTTATCGGCACTTTGCATCGGCCGCGCTCCCGATTCCGGAAGTGCT
TGACATTGGGGAGTTTAGCGAGAGCCTGACCTATTGCATCTCCCGCCGTTCACAGGGTGTCACGTTGCAA
GACCTGCCTGAAACCGAACTGCCCGCTGTTCTACAACCGGTCGCGGAGGCTATGGATGCGATCGCTGCGG
CCGATCTTAGCCAGACGAGCGGGTTCGGCCCATTCGGACCGCAAGGAATCGGTCAATACACTACATGGCG
TGATTTCATATGCGCGATTGCTGATCCCCATGTGTATCACTGGCAAACTGTGATGGACGACACCGTCAGT
GCGTCCGTCGCGCAGGCTCTCGATGAGCTGATGCTTTGGGCCGAGGACTGCCCCGAAGTCCGGCACCTCG
TGCACGCGGATTTCGGCTCCAACAATGTCCTGACGGACAATGGCCGCATAACAGCGGTCATTGACTGGAG
CGAGGCGATGTTCGGGGATTCCCAATACGAGGTCGCCAACATCTTCTTCTGGAGGCCGTGGTTGGCTTGT
ATGGAGCAGCAGACGCGCTACTTCGAGCGGAGGCATCCGGAGCTTGCAGGATCGCCACGACTCCGGGCGT
ATATGCTCCGCATTGGTCTTGACCAACTCTATCAGAGCTTGGTTGACGGCAATTTCGATGATGCAGCTTG
GGCGCAGGGTCGATGCGACGCAATCGTCCGATCCGGAGCCGGGACTGTCGGGCGTACACAAATCGCCCGC
AGAAGCGCGGCCGTCTGGACCGATGGCTGTGTAGAAGTACTCGCCGATAGTGGAAACCGACGCCCCAGCA
CTCGTCCGAGGGCAAAGAAATAGAGTAGATGCCGACCGGGATCTGTCGATCGACAAGCTCGAGTTTCTCC
ATAATAATGTGTGAGTAGTTCCCAGATAAGGGAATTAGGGTTCCTATAGGGTTTCGCTCATGTGTTGAGC
ATATAAGAAACCCTTAGTATGTATTTGTATTTGTAAAATACTTCTATCAATAAAATTTCTAATTCCTAAA
ACCAAAATCCAGTACTAAAATCCAGATCCCCCGAATTAATTCGGCGTTAATTCAGTACATTAAAAACGTC
CGCAATGTGTTATTAAGTTGTCTAAGCGTCAATTTGTTTACACCACAATATATCCTGCCACCAGCCAGCC
AACAGCTCCCCGACCGGCAGCTCGGCACAAAATCACCACTCGATACAGGCAGCCCATCAGTCCGGGACGG
CGTCAGCGGGAGAGCCGTTGTAAGGCGGCAGACTTTGCTCATGTTACCGATGCTATTCGGAAGAACGGCA
ACTAAGCTGCCGGGTTTGAAACACGGATGATCTCGCGGAGGGTAGCATGTTGATTGTAACGATGACAGAG
CGTTGCTGCCTGTGATCACCGCGGCTGGCAAACAGCTATTATGGGTATTATGGGTCTAGTCTCTGGCCCG
TGTCTCAAAATCTCTGATGTTACATTGCACAAGATAAAAATATATCATCATGAACAATAAAACTGTCTGC
TTACATAAACAGTAATACAAGGGGTGTTATGAGCCATATTCAACGGGAAACGTCGAGGCCGCGATTAAAT
TCCAACATGGATGCTGATTTATATGGGTATAAATGGGCTCGCGATAATGTCGGGCAATCAGGTGCGACAA
TCTATCGCTTGTATGGGAAGCCCGATGCGCCAGAGTTGTTTCTGAAACATGGCAAAGGTAGCGTTGCCAA
TGATGTTACAGATGAGATGGTCAGACTAAACTGGCTGACGGAATTTATGCCTCTTCCGACCATCAAGCAT
TTTATCCGTACTCCTGATGATGCATGGTTACTCACCACTGCGATCCCCGGAAAAACAGCATTCCAGGTAT
TAGAAGAATATCCTGATTCAGGTGAAAATATTGTTGATGCGCTGGCAGTGTCCCTGCGCCGGTTGCATTC
GATTCCTGTTTGTAATTGTCCTTTTAACAGCGATCGCGTATTTCGTCTCGCTCAGGCGCAATCACGAATG
AATAACGGTTTGGTTGATGCGAGTGATTTTGATGACGAGCGTAATGGCTGGCCTGTTGAACAAGTCTGGA
AAGAAATGCATAAACTTTTGCCATTCTCACCGGATTCAGTCGTCACTCATGGTGATTTCTCACTTGATAA
CCTTATTTTTGACGAGGGGAAATTAATAGGTTGTATTGATGTTGGACGAGTCGGAATCGCAGACCGATAC
CAGGATCTTGCCATCCTATGGAACTGCCTCGGTGAGTTTTCTCCTTCATTACAGAAACGGCTTTTTCAAA
AATATGGTATTGATAATCCTGATATGAATAAATTGCAGTTTCATTTGATGCTCGATGAGTTTTTCTAATC
AGAATTGGTTAATTGGTTGTAACATTATTCAGATTGGCGTCTAACTACTAAGCGAGAGTAGGGAACTGCC
AGGCATCAAATAAAACGAAAGGCTCAGTCGGAAGACTGGGCCTTTCGTTTTATCTGTTGTTTGTCGGTGA
ACGCTCTCCTGAGTAGGACAAATCCGCCGGGAGCGGATTTGAACGTTGTGAAGCAACGGCCCGGAGGGTG
GCGGGCAGGACGCCCGCCATAAACTGCCAGGCATCAAACTAAGCAGAAGGCCATCCTGACGGATGGCCTT
TTTGCGTTTCTACAAACTCTTCCTGTTAGGGCCCCGTTCCACTGAGCGTCAGACCCCGTAGAAAAGATCA
AAGGATCTTCTTGAGATCCTTTTTTTCTGCGCGTAATCTGCTGCTTGCAAACAAAAAAACCACCGCTACC
AGCGGTGGTTTGTTTGCCGGATCAAGAGCTACCAACTCTTTTTCCGAAGGTAACTGGCTTCAGCAGAGCG
CAGATACCAAATACTGTTCTTCTAGTGTAGCCGTAGTTAGGCCACCACTTCAAGAACTCTGTAGCACCGC
CTACATACCTCGCTCTGCTAATCCTGTTACCAGTGGCTGCTGCCAGTGGCGATAAGTCGTGTCTTACCGG
GTTGGACTCAAGACGATAGTTACCGGATAAGGCGCAGCGGTCGGGCTGAACGGGGGGTTCGTGCACACAG
CCCAGCTTGGAGCGAACGACCTACACCGAACTGAGATACCTACAGCGTGAGCTATGAGAAAGCGCCACGC
TTCCCGAAGGGAGAAAGGCGGACAGGTATCCGGTAAGCGGCAGGGTCGGAACAGGAGAGCGCACGAGGGA
GCTTCCAGGGGGAAACGCCTGGTATCTTTATAGTCCTGTCGGGTTTCGCCACCTCTGACTTGAGCGTCGA
TTTTTGTGATGCTCGTCAGGGGGGCGGAGCCTATGGAAAAACGCCAGCAACGCGGCCTTTTTACGGTTCC
TGGCCTTTTGCTGGCCTTTTGCTCACATGTTCTTTCCTGCGTTATCCCCTGATTCTGTGGATAACCGTAT
TACCGCTAGATAGCTGGTTGCCCTCGCCGCTGGGCTGGCGGCCGTCTATGGCCCTGCAAACGCGCCAGAA
ACGCCGTCGAAGCCGTGTGCGAGACACCCCGGCCGCCGGCGTTGTGGATACCTCGCGGAAAACTTGGCCC
TCACTGACAGATGAGGGGCGGACGTTGACACTTGAGGGGCCGACTCACCCGGCGCGGCGTTGACAGATGA
GGGGCAGGCTCGATTTCGGCCGGCGACGTGGAGCTGGCCAGCCTCGCAAATCGGCGAAAACGCCTGATTT
TACGCGAGTTTCCCACAGATGATGTGGACAAGCCTGGGGATAAGTGCCCTGCGGTATTGACACTTGAGGG
GCGCGACTACTGACAGATGAGGGGCGCGATCCTTGACACTTGAGGGGCAGAGTGCTGACAGATGAGGGGC
GCACCTATTGACATTTGAGGGGCTGTCCACAGGCAGAAAATCCAGCATTTGCAAGGGTTTCCGCCCGTTT
TTCGGCCACCGCTAACCTGTCTTTTAACCTGCTTTTAAACCAATATTTATAAACCTTGTTTTTAACCAGG
GCTGCGCCCTGTGCGCGTGACCGCGCACGCCGAAGGGGGGTGCCCCCCCTTCTCGAACCCTCCCGGTCGA
GTCATGGTCTAGCATGGATCTCGGGGACGTCACCCATAATACCCATAATAGCTGTTTGCCAGTACTTTGA
TCCCGAGGGGAACCCTGTGGTTGGCATGCACATACAAATGGACGAACGGATAAACCTTTTCACGCCCTTT
TAAATATCCGATTATTCTAATAAACGCTCTTTTCTCTTAGGTTTACCCGCCAATATATCCTGTCAAACAC
TGATAGTTTAAACTGAAGGCGGGAAACGACAATCTGATCCAAGCTCAAGCTGCTCTAGCATTCGCCATTC
AGGCTGCGCAACTGTTGGGAAGGGCGATCGGTGCGGGCCTCTTCGCTATTACGCCAGCTGGCGAAAGGGG
GATGTGCTGCAAGGCGATTAAGTTGGGTAACGCCAGGGTTTTCCCAGTCACGACGTTGTAAAACGACGGC
CAGTGCCAAGCTTAGTAATTCATCCAGGTCACCAAGTTCTAGGATTTTCAGAACTGCAACTTATTTTATC
